>Addgene plasmid #121769 | LC601: pMVP (L3-L2) eYFP + polyA | addgene full sequence | sequence record 237264 | Addgene NGS Result
CTTTCCTGCGTTATCCCCTGATTCTGTGGATAACCGTATTACCGCCTTTGAGTGAGCTGATACCGCTCGC
CGCAGCCGAACGACCGAGCGCAGCGAGTCAGTGAGCGAGGAAGCGGAAGAGCGCCCAATACGCAAACCGC
CTCTCCCCGCGCGTTGGCCGATTCATTAATGCAGCTGGCACGACAGGTTTCCCGACTGGAAAGCGGGCAG
TGAGCGCAACGCAATTAATACGCGTACCGCTAGCCAGGAAGAGTTTGTAGAAACGCAAAAAGGCCATCCG
TCAGGATGGCCTTCTGCTTAGTTTGATGCCTGGCAGTTTATGGCGGGCGTCCTGCCCGCCACCCTCCGGG
CCGTTGCTTCACAACGTTCAAATCCGCTCCCGGCGGATTTGTCCTACTCAGGAGAGCGTTCACCGACAAA
CAACAGATAAAACGAAAGGCCCAGTCTTCCGACTGAGCCTTTCGTTTTATTTGATGCCTGGCAGTTCCCT
ACTCTCGCGTTAACGCTAGCATGGATGTTTTCCCAGTCACGACGTTGTAAAACGACGGCCAGTCTTAAGC
TCGGGCCCCAAATAATGATTTTATTTTGACTGATAGTGACCTGTTCGTTGCAACAAATTGATGAGCAATG
CTTTTTTATAATGCCAACTTTGTATAATAAAGTTGGTGGCGGCGGATCCATGGTGAGCAAGGGCGAGGAG
CTGTTCACCGGGGTGGTGCCCATCCTGGTCGAGCTGGACGGCGACGTAAACGGCCACAAGTTCAGCGTGT
CCGGCGAGGGCGAGGGCGATGCCACCTACGGCAAGCTGACCCTGAAGTTCATCTGCACCACCGGCAAGCT
GCCCGTGCCCTGGCCCACCCTCGTGACCACCTTCGGCTACGGCCTGCAGTGCTTCGCCCGCTACCCCGAC
CACATGAAGCAGCACGACTTCTTCAAGTCCGCCATGCCCGAAGGCTACGTCCAGGAGCGCACCATCTTCT
TCAAGGACGACGGCAACTACAAGACCCGCGCCGAGGTGAAGTTCGAGGGCGACACCCTGGTGAACCGCAT
CGAGCTGAAGGGCATCGACTTCAAGGAGGACGGCAACATCCTGGGGCACAAGCTGGAGTACAACTACAAC
AGCCACAACGTCTATATCATGGCCGACAAGCAGAAGAACGGCATCAAGGTGAACTTCAAGATCCGCCACA
ACATCGAGGACGGCAGCGTGCAGCTCGCCGACCACTACCAGCAGAACACCCCCATCGGCGACGGCCCCGT
GCTGCTGCCCGACAACCACTACCTGAGCTACCAGTCCGCCCTGAGCAAAGACCCCAACGAGAAGCGCGAT
CACATGGTCCTGCTGGAGTTCGTGACCGCCGCCGGGATCACTCTCGGCATGGACGAGCTGTACAAGTAAG
AATTCTGAAGCTTAGCCTAGAGCTCGCTGATCAGCCTCGACTGTGCCTTCTAGTTGCCAGCCATCTGTTG
TTTGCCCCTCCCCCGTGCCTTCCTTGACCCTGGAAGGTGCCACTCCCACTGTCCTTTCCTAATAAAATGA
GGAAATTGCATCGCATTGTCTGAGTAGGTGTCATTCTATTCTGGGGGGTGGGGTGGGGCAGGACAGCAAG
GGGGAGGATTGGGAAGAGAATAGCAGGCATGCTGGGGAGGTACCTGACCCAGCTTTCTTGTACAAAGTTG
GCATTATAAGAAAGCATTGCTTATCAATTTGTTGCAACGAACAGGTCACTATCAGTCAAAATAAAATCAT
TATTTGCCATCCAGCTGCAGGGCGGCCGCGATATCCCCTATAGTGAGTCGTATTACATGGTCATAGCTGT
TTCCTGGCAGCTCTGGCCCGTGTCTCAAAATCTCTGATGTTACATTGCACAAGATAAAAATATATCATCA
TGAACAATAAAACTGTCTGCTTACATAAACAGTAATACAAGGGGTGTTATGAGCCATATTCAACGGGAAA
CGTCGAGGCCGCGATTAAATTCCAACATGGATGCTGATTTATATGGGTATAAATGGGCTCGCGATAATGT
CGGGCAATCAGGTGCGACAATCTATCGCTTGTATGGGAAGCCCGATGCGCCAGAGTTGTTTCTGAAACAT
GGCAAAGGTAGCGTTGCCAATGATGTTACAGATGAGATGGTCAGACTAAACTGGCTGACGGAATTTATGC
CTCTTCCGACCATCAAGCATTTTATCCGTACTCCTGATGATGCATGGTTACTCACCACTGCGATCCCCGG
AAAAACAGCATTCCAGGTATTAGAAGAATATCCTGATTCAGGTGAAAATATTGTTGATGCGCTGGCAGTG
TTCCTGCGCCGGTTGCATTCGATTCCTGTTTGTAATTGTCCTTTTAACAGCGATCGCGTATTTCGTCTCG
CTCAGGCGCAATCACGAATGAATAACGGTTTGGTTGATGCGAGTGATTTTGATGACGAGCGTAATGGCTG
GCCTGTTGAACAAGTCTGGAAAGAAATGCATAAACTTTTGCCATTCTCACCGGATTCAGTCGTCACTCAT
GGTGATTTCTCACTTGATAACCTTATTTTTGACGAGGGGAAATTAATAGGTTGTATTGATGTTGGACGAG
TCGGAATCGCAGACCGATACCAGGATCTTGCCATCCTATGGAACTGCCTCGGTGAGTTTTCTCCTTCATT
ACAGAAACGGCTTTTTCAAAAATATGGTATTGATAATCCTGATATGAATAAATTGCAGTTTCATTTGATG
CTCGATGAGTTTTTCTAATCAGAATTGGTTAATTGGTTGTAACACTGGCAGAGCATTACGCTGACTTGAC
GGGACGGCGCAAGCTCATGACCAAAATCCCTTAACGTGAGTTACGCGTCGTTCCACTGAGCGTCAGACCC
CGTAGAAAAGATCAAAGGATCTTCTTGAGATCCTTTTTTTCTGCGCGTAATCTGCTGCTTGCAAACAAAA
AAACCACCGCTACCAGCGGTGGTTTGTTTGCCGGATCAAGAGCTACCAACTCTTTTTCCGAAGGTAACTG
GCTTCAGCAGAGCGCAGATACCAAATACTGTTCTTCTAGTGTAGCCGTAGTTAGGCCACCACTTCAAGAA
CTCTGTAGCACCGCCTACATACCTCGCTCTGCTAATCCTGTTACCAGTGGCTGCTGCCAGTGGCGATAAG
TCGTGTCTTACCGGGTTGGACTCAAGACGATAGTTACCGGATAAGGCGCAGCGGTCGGGCTGAACGGGGG
GTTCGTGCACACAGCCCAGCTTGGAGCGAACGACCTACACCGAACTGAGATACCTACAGCGTGAGCTATG
AGAAAGCGCCACGCTTCCCGAAGGGAGAAAGGCGGACAGGTATCCGGTAAGCGGCAGGGTCGGAACAGGA
GAGCGCACGAGGGAGCTTCCAGGGGGAAACGCCTGGTATCTTTATAGTCCTGTCGGGTTTCGCCACCTCT
GACTTGAGCGTCGATTTTTGTGATGCTCGTCAGGGGGGCGGAGCCTATGGAAAAACGCCAGCAACGCGGC
CTTTTTACGGTTCCTGGCCTTTTGCTGGCCTTTTGCTCACATGTT
Features (pLannotate 1.2.2; 11 found; start..end, strand, type, name):
    121..213     +  CDS            lacI (fragment): lac repressor; lacI; The lac repressor binds to the lac operator to inhibit transcription in E. coli. This inhibition can be relieved by adding lactose or isopropyl-β-D-thiogalactopyranoside (IPTG).
    268..295     -  terminator     rrnB T2 terminator: transcription terminator T2 from the E. coli rrnB gene
    427..470     +  terminator     rrnB T1 terminator: Escherichia coli rrnB; transcription terminator T1 from the E. coli rrnB gene
    517..553     -  CDS            lacZα (fragment): LacZα fragment of β-galactosidase; lacZ fragment
    570..665     +  protein_bind   attL3: mutant version of attL; recombination site for the Gateway® LR reaction LR Clonase™
    680..1399    +  CDS            EYFP: enhanced YFP mammalian codon-optimized
   1441..1552    +  polyA_signal   bGH poly(A) signal: bovine growth hormone polyadenylation signal
   1657..1756    -  protein_bind   attL2: mutant version of attL; recombination site for the Gateway® LR reaction LR Clonase™
   1787..1805    -  promoter       T7 promoter: promoter for bacteriophage T7 RNA polymerase
   1939..2748    +  CDS            KanR: aminoglycoside phosphotransferase; aph(3')-Ia; confers resistance to kanamycin in bacteria or G418 (Geneticin®) in eukaryotes
   2895..3483    +  rep_origin     ori: high-copy-number ColE1/pMB1/pBR322/pUC origin of replication
