[The description below was written by a language model from this plasmid's Addgene catalogue record and pLannotate feature annotations shown in this document.]
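Description:
LC601: pMVP (L3-L2) eYFP + polyA is a Gateway entry plasmid from the pMVP modular cloning system, built by recombination into the Invitrogen pDONR221 P3-P2 donor backbone. It is a small bacterial cloning vector of about 3.5 kb, carrying a high-copy ColE1/pUC-type origin of replication and a kanamycin resistance gene (aminoglycoside phosphotransferase) for selection in E. coli. The rrnB T1 and T2 transcription terminators lie upstream of the recombination cassette, where they insulate the insert from read-through transcription originating in the backbone. Short lacI and lacZα fragments and a T7 promoter flanking the cassette are backbone remnants associated with the sequencing primer regions and have no expression role here.

The payload is a roughly 990 bp synthetic module between attL3 and attL2 sites. It consists of a mammalian codon-optimized EYFP coding sequence followed by the bovine growth hormone polyadenylation signal. The entry plasmid has no promoter driving EYFP. It is designed as the terminal (3′) component in a 3- or 4-fragment MultiSite Gateway Pro LR reaction, in which the attL3 site joins it directly downstream of a gene-of-interest entry module and attL2 recombines with the destination vector. In the assembled product, the promoter and gene of interest supplied by the other entry plasmids are read through into EYFP. This gives a C-terminal yellow fluorescent fusion protein whose transcript is terminated by the bGH poly(A) signal. The plasmid therefore serves as an interchangeable tag-plus-terminator part for building transgene expression constructs with fluorescently labelled proteins. The final host or delivery system depends on the destination vector chosen, which this record does not specify.
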