Addgene plasmid #121769: LC601: pMVP (L3-L2) eYFP + polyA
Purpose: pMVP L3-L2 entry plasmid, contains eYFP + polyA for 3- or 4-component MultiSite Gateway Pro assembly. Allows C-term eYFP fusion to gene of interest.
Depositing lab: Christopher Newgard. Depositing organization: Duke University. Publication: Creation of versatile cloning platforms for transgene expression and dCas9-based epigenome editing. Haldeman JM, Conway AE, Arlotto ME, Slentz DH, Muoio DM, Becker TC, Newgard CB. Nucleic Acids Res. 2018 Dec 27. pii: 5264291. doi: 10.1093/nar/gky1286. PubMed 30590691.
Backbone
  Vector backbone: pDONR221 P3-P2
  Backbone manufacturer: Invitrogen
  Backbone size w/o insert (bp): 2555
  Vector type: Synthetic Biology ; pMVP Gateway Entry Plasmid
Growth in bacteria
  Bacterial resistance: Kanamycin, 50 μg/mL
  Growth temperature: 37°C
  Growth strain: DH5alpha
  Copy number: High Copy
Gene/Insert
  Gene/Insert name: eYFP + polyA
  Species: Synthetic
  Insert size (bp): 990
  Cloning method: Gateway Cloning
  Sequencing primers: 5′ M13F; 3′ M13R
Terms and licenses: Academic/Nonprofit Terms; Industry Terms: Not Available to Industry
How to cite: LC601: pMVP (L3-L2) eYFP + polyA was a gift from Christopher Newgard (Addgene plasmid # 121769 ; http://n2t.net/addgene:121769 ; RRID:Addgene_121769)
